Addgene plasmid #244578: CL20_mEGFP_FOidr_026
Purpose: Express mEGFP-tagged intrinsically disordered protein (IDR), FOidr_026, derived from human fusion protein C11orf95_RELA
Depositing lab: Richard Kriwacki. Depositing organization: St. Jude Children's Research Hospital. Publication: Proteome-wide computational analyses reveal links between protein condensate formation and RNA biology. Maiti S, Tripathi S, Baggett DW, Phillips AH, Park CG, Wang J, Wahiduzzaman, Freyaldenhoven WT, Kinger S, Pioso BJ, Bollinger JC, Somjee R, Lang B, Babu MM, Kriwacki RW. Sci Adv. 2025 Dec 5;11(49):eady1420. doi: 10.1126/sciadv.ady1420. Epub 2025 Dec 3. PubMed 41337585.
Backbone
  Vector backbone: CL20
  Vector type: Mammalian Expression
Growth in bacteria
  Bacterial resistance: Ampicillin, 100 μg/mL
  Growth temperature: 37°C
  Growth strain: NEB Stable
  Copy number: High Copy
Gene/Insert
  Gene/Insert name: FOidr_026
  Species: H. sapiens (human)
  Mutation: Unmutated
  Tag / fusion protein: monomeric EGFP (N terminal on insert)
  Cloning method: Restriction Enzyme; 5′ cloning site Unknown (unknown if destroyed)
Terms and licenses: Academic/Nonprofit Terms; Industry Terms: Not Available to Industry
Depositor comments: C11orf95_RELA_179_257
How to cite: CL20_mEGFP_FOidr_026 was a gift from Richard Kriwacki (Addgene plasmid # 244578 ; http://n2t.net/addgene:244578 ; RRID:Addgene_244578)
