[The description below was written by a language model from this plasmid's Addgene catalogue record and pLannotate feature annotations shown in this document.]
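Description:
CL20_mEGFP_FOidr_026 is a mammalian expression plasmid built on the CL20 backbone. The catalogue lists it simply as a mammalian expression vector, but the feature table shows the architecture of an HIV-1-derived, self-inactivating lentiviral transfer vector. In bacteria it is maintained through a high-copy ColE1/pUC-type origin and selected with ampicillin via the β-lactamase gene. An SV40 origin and poly(A) signal, and remnants of lac regulatory sequence, are also present in the backbone.

The viral portion begins with a CMV enhancer joined to a truncated 5' LTR, which allows Tat-independent transcription of the vector genome. This is followed by the Ψ packaging signal with a partial gag sequence, the cPPT/CTS, and the Rev response element for Rev-dependent nuclear export. The portion ends in a ΔU3 3' LTR, annotated only as a fragment, with a rabbit β-globin poly(A) signal downstream. Short vif, rev and nef matches appear to be residual HIV-1 sequence rather than functional genes.

Between these elements, an internal CMV enhancer/promoter drives monomeric EGFP fused at the N terminus of the insert. The 17-nt "tight TRE" hit next to this promoter likely reflects only shared minimal CMV sequence, not tetracycline regulation. The insert, FOidr_026, is an unmutated intrinsically disordered region from the human oncofusion C11orf95–RELA, noted by the depositor as spanning residues 179–257. The annotation matches it to ZFTA (C11orf95), which suggests the segment comes from the ZFTA side of the fusion.

The stated purpose is to express this fluorescently tagged IDR in mammalian cells. The associated publication concerns protein condensate formation and its links to RNA biology, which fits using the mEGFP tag to image the IDR's localization or condensate behaviour. The record does not describe specific assays or say whether delivery is by transfection or viral transduction.
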