Features (pLannotate 1.2.2; 29 found; start..end, strand, type, name):
    199..254     -  polyA_signal   β-globin poly(A) signal: rabbit β-globin polyadenylation signal (Gil and Proudfoot, 1987)
    340..475     -  LTR            3' LTR (ΔU3) (fragment): self-inactivating 3' long terminal repeat (LTR) from HIV-1
    477..545     -  CDS            nef (fragment): NEF_HV1Z2 - Experimental evidence at protein level: Swiss-Prot protein existence level 1. Extracellular Nef protein targets CD4(+) T-lymphocytes for apoptosis by interacting with CXCR4 surface receptors. From Human immunodeficiency virus type 1 group M subtype D (isolate Z2/CDC-Z34) (HIV-1).
    571..819     -  CDS            ZFTA (fragment): ZFTA_HUMAN - Also known as C11orf95. Experimental evidence at protein level: Swiss-Prot protein existence level 1. From Homo sapiens (Human).
    850..1566    -  CDS            mEGFP: mEGFP is a basic (constitutively fluorescent) green fluorescent protein published in 2002, derived from Aequorea victoria. It has moderate acid sensitivity.
   1580..1617    -  misc_feature   MCS (fragment): multiple cloning site
   1616..1632    -  promoter       tight TRE promoter (fragment): Tet-responsive promoter PTight, consisting of seven tet operator sequences followed by the minimal CMV promoter
   1648..1851    -  promoter       CMV promoter: human cytomegalovirus (CMV) immediate early promoter
   1852..2155    -  enhancer       CMV enhancer: human cytomegalovirus immediate early enhancer
   2223..2239    -  misc_feature   MCS (fragment): multiple cloning site
   2239..2264    -  CDS            Rev (fragment): human immunodeficiency virus 1 (HIV-1) Rev protein; rev; enhances nuclear export of unspliced and incompletely spliced viral mRNAs
   2641..2874    -  misc_feature   RRE: The Rev response element (RRE) of HIV-1 allows for Rev-dependent mRNA export from the nucleus to the cytoplasm.
   3008..3091    -  CDS            vif (fragment): VIF_HV1BR - Experimental evidence at protein level: Swiss-Prot protein existence level 1. Counteracts the innate antiviral activity of host APOBEC3F and APOBEC3G. Forms a complex with host APOBEC3F and APOBEC3G thus preventing the entry of these lethally hypermutating enzymes into progeny virions. Recruits an active E3 ubiquitin ligase complex composed of elongin BC, CUL5, and RBX2 to induce polyubiquitination of APOBEC3G and APOBEC3F. In turn, they are directed to the 26S proteasome for degradation. Vif interaction with APOBEC3G also blocks its cytidine deaminase activity in a proteasome-inde
   3234..3351    -  misc_feature   cPPT/CTS: central polypurine tract and central termination sequence of HIV-1
   3500..3859    -  CDS            HIV-1 gag (fragment): gag protein from human immunodeficiency virus 1; gag
   3843..3968    -  misc_feature   HIV-1 Ψ: packaging signal of human immunodeficiency virus type 1
   4015..4272    -  LTR            5' LTR (truncated): truncated 5' long terminal repeat (LTR) from HIV-1
   4274..4653    -  enhancer       CMV enhancer: human cytomegalovirus immediate early enhancer
   4684..4788    +  promoter       AmpR promoter: bla
   4789..5649    +  CDS            AmpR: β-lactamase; bla; confers resistance to ampicillin, carbenicillin, and related antibiotics
   5820..6408    +  rep_origin     ori: high-copy-number ColE1/pMB1/pBR322/pUC origin of replication
   6591..6645    +  CDS            lacI (fragment): lac repressor; lacI; The lac repressor binds to the lac operator to inhibit transcription in E. coli. This inhibition can be relieved by adding lactose or isopropyl-β-D-thiogalactopyranoside (IPTG).
   6647..6781    -  polyA_signal   SV40 poly(A) signal: SV40 polyadenylation signal
   6801..6936    -  rep_origin     SV40 ori: SV40 origin of replication
   6960..6982    -  promoter       SV40 promoter (fragment): SV40 enhancer and early promoter
   6989..7028    +  CDS            lacI (fragment): lac repressor; lacI; The lac repressor binds to the lac operator to inhibit transcription in E. coli. This inhibition can be relieved by adding lactose or isopropyl-β-D-thiogalactopyranoside (IPTG).
   7041..7062    +  protein_bind   CAP binding site: CAP binding activates transcription in the presence of cAMP. E. coli catabolite activator protein
   7077..7107    +  promoter       lac promoter: promoter for the E. coli lac operon
   7115..7131    +  protein_bind   lac operator: The lac repressor binds to the lac operator to inhibit transcription in E. coli. This inhibition can be relieved by adding lactose or isopropyl-β-D-thiogalactopyranoside (IPTG). lac repressor encoded by lacI
>Addgene plasmid #244578 | CL20_mEGFP_FOidr_026 | addgene full sequence | sequence record 487940 | Addgene NGS Result
AAAAAAAATCTAACCTCAAGTCAAGGCTTTTCTATGGAATAAGGAATGGACAGCAGGGGGCTGTTTCATA
TACTGATGACCTCTTTATAGCCAACCTTTGTTCATGGCAGCCAGCATATGGGCATATGTTGCCAAACTCT
AAACCAAATACTCATTCTGATGTTTTAAATGATTTGCCCTCCCATATGTCCTTCCGAGTGAGAGACACAA
AAAATTCCAACACACTATTGCAATGAAAATAAATTTCCTTTATTAGCCAGAAGTCAGATGCTCAAGGGGC
TTCATGATGTCCCCATAATTTTTGGCAGAGGGAAAAAGATCTGCTAGCTCGAGCAGCTGAAGCTTTATTG
AGGCTTAAGCAGTGGGTTCCCTAGTTAGCCAGAGAGCTCCCAGGCTCAGATCTGGTCTAACCAGAGAGAC
CCAGTACAGGCAAAAAGCAGATCTTGTCTTCTTTGGGAGTGAATTAGCCCTTCCAGTCCCCCCTTTTCTT
TTAAAAAGTGGCTAAGATCTACAGCTGCCTTGTAAGTCATTGGTCTTAAAGGTACCGTAATCTTATCTAG
AACCGGTTCATTCAAGACGACGGGCACCCAAACCCCGAGAACCGCCAGCACGTCTGCTGGCGCTCAGACG
CAGGCGGCGGGCACGCGGGGCAACCGGACCACCACGGCGTTGACGACGGCACCCGCCACCCGCTGGTGCT
TTGCCCGGACCCTTCGGCGGGCAGGCCGGGACGCCGGCGCCTTCCTCTTCCTCTTCTTCCTCTTCCTCCT
CTTCCTCCTCCGCACCTTGCACGCCCAGACCTTCCGCCCGGGAAGCGGCCGCACTTCCCCCGGAGCCTCC
GCTTCCGCCCTTGTACAGCTCGTCCATGCCGAGAGTGATCCCGGCGGCGGTCACGAACTCCAGCAGGACC
ATGTGATCGCGCTTCTCGTTGGGGTCTTTGCTCAGCTTGGACTGGGTGCTCAGGTAGTGGTTGTCGGGCA
GCAGCACGGGGCCGTCGCCGATGGGGGTGTTCTGCTGGTAGTGGTCGGCGAGCTGCACGCTGCCGTCCTC
GATGTTGTGGCGGATCTTGAAGTTCACCTTGATGCCGTTCTTCTGCTTGTCGGCCATGATATAGACGTTG
TGGCTGTTGTAGTTGTACTCCAGCTTGTGCCCCAGGATGTTGCCGTCCTCCTTGAAGTCGATGCCCTTCA
GCTCGATGCGGTTCACCAGGGTGTCGCCCTCGAACTTCACCTCGGCGCGGGTCTTGTAGTTGCCGTCGTC
CTTGAAGAAGATGGTGCGCTCCTGGACGTAGCCTTCGGGCATGGCGGACTTGAAGAAGTCGTGCTGCTTC
ATGTGGTCGGGGTAGCGGCTGAAGCACTGCACGCCGTAGGTCAGGGTGGTCACGAGGGTGGGCCAGGGCA
CGGGCAGCTTGCCGGTGGTGCAGATGAACTTCAGGGTCAGCTTGCCGTAGGTGGCATCGCCCTCGCCCTC
GCCGGACACGCTGAACTTGTGGCCGTTTACGTCGCCGTCCAGCTCGACCAGGATGGGCACCACCCCGGTG
AACAGCTCCTCGCCCTTGCTCACCATGGTGGCGACCGGTGGATCCCGGGCCCGCGGTACCGTCGACTGCA
GAATTCGGTTCACTAAACGAGCCCGGTTCACTAAACGAGCTCTGCTTATATAGACCTCCCACCGTACACG
CCTACCGCCCATTTGCGTCAATGGGGCGGAGTTGTTACGACATTTTGGAAAGTCCCGTTGATTTTGGTGC
CAAAACAAACTCCCATTGACGTCAATGGGGTGGAGACTTGGAAATCCCCGTGAGTCAAACCGCTATCCAC
GCCCATTGATGTACTGCCAAAACCGCATCACCATGGTAATAGCGATGACTAATACGTAGATGTACTGCCA
AGTAGGAAAGTCCCATAAGGTCATGTACTGGGCATAATGCCAGGCGGGCCATTTACCGTCATTGACGTCA
ATAGGGGGCGTACTTGGCATATGATACACTTGATGTACTGCCAAGTGGGCAGTTTACCGTAAATACTCCA
CCCATTGACGTCAATGGAAAGTCCCTATTGGCGTTACTATGGGAACATACGTCATTATTGACGTCAATGG
GCGGGGGTCGTTGGGCGGTCAGCCAGGCGGGCCATTTACCGTAAGTTATGTAACGCGGAACTCCATATAT
GGGCTATGAACTAATGACCCCGTAATTGATTACTATTAATAACTAGCACGCGTTCGAAGCTTGAGCTCGG
TCCCCTCGGGGTTGGGAGGTGGGTCTGAAACGATAATGGTGAATATCCCTGCCTAACTCTATTCACTATA
GAAAGTACAGCAAAAACTATTCTTAAACCTACCAAGCCTCCTACTATCATTATGAATAATTTTATATACC
ACAGCCAATTTGTTATGTTAAACCAATTCCACAAACTTGCCCATTTATCTAATTCCAATAATTCTTGTTC
ATTCTTTTCTTGCTGGTTTTGCGATTCTTCAATTAAGGAGTGTATTAAGCTTGTGTAATTGTTAATTTCT
CTGTCCCACTCCATCCAGGTCGTGTGATTCCAAATCTGTTCCAGAGATTTATTACTCCAACTAGCATTCC
AAGGCACAGCAGTGGTGCAAATGAGTTTTCCAGAGCAACCCCAAATCCCCAGGAGCTGTTGATCCTTTAG
GTATCTTTCCACAGCCAGGATTCTTGCCTGGAGCTGCTTGATGCCCCAGACTGTGAGTTGCAACAGATGC
TGTTGCGCCTCAATAGCCCTCAGCAAATTGTTCTGCTGCTGCACTATACCAGACAATAATTGTCTGGCCT
GTACCGTCAGCGTCATTGACGCTGCGCCCATAGTGCTTCCTGCTGCTCCCAAGAACCCAAGGAACAAAGC
TCCTATTCCCACTGCTCTTTTTTCTCTCTGCACCACTCTTCTCTTTGCCTTGGTGGGTGCTACTCCTAAT
GGTTCAATTTTTACTACTTTATATTTATATAATTCACTTCTCCAATTGTCCCTCATATCTCCTCCTTATG
GTGTTTTACTAAACTTTTCCATGTTCTAATCCTCATCCTGTCTACTTGCCACACAATCATCACCTGCCAT
CTGTTTTCCATAATCCCTAATGATCTTTGCTTTTCTTCTTGGCACTACTTTTATGTCACTATTATCTTGT
ATTACTACTGCCCCTTCACCTTTCCAGAGGAGCTTTGCTGGTCCTTTCCAAAGTGGATTTCTGCTGTCCC
TGTAATAAACCCGAAAATTTTGAATTTTTGTAATTTGTTTTTGTAATTCTTTAGTTTGTATGTCTGTTGC
TATTATGTCTACTATTCTTTCCCCTGCACTGTACCCCCCAATCCCCCCTTTTCTTTTAAAATTGTGGATG
AATACTGCCATTTGTACTGCTGTCTTAAGATGTTCAGCCTGATCTCTTACCTGTCCTATAATTTTCTTTA
ATTCTTTATTCATAGATTCTACTACTCCTTGACTTTGGGGATTGTAGGGAATTTCCAGGTCTGAAGATCC
TGCTGCTTGCTGTGCTTTTTTCTTACTTTTGTTTTGCTCTTCCTCTATCTTGTCTAAAGCTTCCTTGGTG
TCTTTTATCTCTATCCTTTGATGCACACAATAGAGGGTTGCTACTGTATTATATAATGATCTAAGTTCTT
CTGATCCTGTCTGAAGGGATGGTTGTAGCTGTCCCAGTATTTGTCTACAGCCTTCTGATGTTTCTAACAG
GCCAGTATTAACTGCGAATCGTTCTAGCTCCCTGCTTGCCCATACTATATGTTTTAATTTATATTTTTTC
TTTCCCCCTGGCCTTAACCGAATTTTTTCCCATCGCGATCTAATTCTCCCCCGCTTAATACTGACGCTCT
CGCACCCATCTCTCTCCTTCTAGCCTCCGCTAGTCAAAATTTTTGGCGTACTCACCAGTCGCCGCCCCTC
GCCTCTTGCCGTGCGCGCTTCAGCAAGCCGAGTCCTGCGTCGAGAGAGCTCCTCTGGTTTCCCTTTCGCT
TTCAAGTCCCTGTTCGGGCGCCACTGCTAGAGATTTTCCACACTGACTAAAAGGGTCTGAGGGATCTCTA
GTTACCAGAGTCACACAACAGACGGGCACACACTACTTGAAGCACTCAAGGCAAGCTTTATTGAGGCTTA
AGCAGTGGGTTCCCTAGTTAGCCAGAGAGCTCCCAGGCTCAGATCTGGTCTAACCAGAGAGACCCAGTAC
AGGCAAAAAGCAGCTGCTTATATGCAGGATCTGAGGGCTCGCCACTCCCCAGTCCCGCCCAGGCCACGCC
TCCCATGGTAATAGCGATGACTAATACGTAGATGTACTGCCAAGTAGGAAAGTCCCATAAGGTCATGTAC
TGGGCATAATGCCAGGCGGGCCATTTACCGTCATTGACGTCAATAGGGGGCGTACTTGGCATATGATACA
CTTGATGTACTGCCAAGTGGGCAGTTTACCGTAAATACTCCACCCATTGACGTCAATGGAAAGTCCCTAT
TGGCGTTACTATGGGAACATACGTCATTATTGACGTCAATGGGCGGGGGTCGTTGGGCGGTCAGCCAGGC
GGGCCATTTACCGTAAGTTATGTAACGCGGAACTCCATATATGGGCTATGAACTAATGACCCCGTAATTG
ATTACTATTAATAACTAGTCAATAATCAATGTCGACCCAGGTGGCACTTTTCGGGGAAATGTGCGCGGAA
CCCCTATTTGTTTATTTTTCTAAATACATTCAAATATGTATCCGCTCATGAGACAATAACCCTGATAAAT
GCTTCAATAATATTGAAAAAGGAAGAGTATGAGTATTCAACATTTCCGTGTCGCCCTTATTCCCTTTTTT
GCGGCATTTTGCCTTCCTGTTTTTGCTCACCCAGAAACGCTGGTGAAAGTAAAAGATGCTGAAGATCAGT
TGGGTGCACGAGTGGGTTACATCGAACTGGATCTCAACAGCGGTAAGATCCTTGAGAGTTTTCGCCCCGA
AGAACGTTTTCCAATGATGAGCACTTTTAAAGTTCTGCTATGTGGCGCGGTATTATCCCGTATTGACGCC
GGGCAAGAGCAACTCGGTCGCCGCATACACTATTCTCAGAATGACTTGGTTGAGTACTCACCAGTCACAG
AAAAGCATCTTACGGATGGCATGACAGTAAGAGAATTATGCAGTGCTGCCATAACCATGAGTGATAACAC
TGCGGCCAACTTACTTCTGACAACGATCGGAGGACCGAAGGAGCTAACCGCTTTTTTGCACAACATGGGG
GATCATGTAACTCGCCTTGATCGTTGGGAACCGGAGCTGAATGAAGCCATACCAAACGACGAGCGTGACA
CCACGATGCCTGTAGCAATGGCAACAACGTTGCGCAAACTATTAACTGGCGAACTACTTACTCTAGCTTC
CCGGCAACAATTAATAGACTGGATGGAGGCGGATAAAGTTGCAGGACCACTTCTGCGCTCGGCCCTTCCG
GCTGGCTGGTTTATTGCTGATAAATCTGGAGCCGGTGAGCGTGGGTCTCGCGGTATCATTGCAGCACTGG
GGCCAGATGGTAAGCCCTCCCGTATCGTAGTTATCTACACGACGGGGAGTCAGGCAACTATGGATGAACG
AAATAGACAGATCGCTGAGATAGGTGCCTCACTGATTAAGCATTGGTAACTGTCAGACCAAGTTTACTCA
TATATACTTTAGATTGATTTAAAACTTCATTTTTAATTTAAAAGGATCTAGGTGAAGATCCTTTTTGATA
ATCTCATGACCAAAATCCCTTAACGTGAGTTTTCGTTCCACTGAGCGTCAGACCCCGTAGAAAAGATCAA
AGGATCTTCTTGAGATCCTTTTTTTCTGCGCGTAATCTGCTGCTTGCAAACAAAAAAACCACCGCTACCA
GCGGTGGTTTGTTTGCCGGATCAAGAGCTACCAACTCTTTTTCCGAAGGTAACTGGCTTCAGCAGAGCGC
AGATACCAAATACTGTTCTTCTAGTGTAGCCGTAGTTAGGCCACCACTTCAAGAACTCTGTAGCACCGCC
TACATACCTCGCTCTGCTAATCCTGTTACCAGTGGCTGCTGCCAGTGGCGATAAGTCGTGTCTTACCGGG
TTGGACTCAAGACGATAGTTACCGGATAAGGCGCAGCGGTCGGGCTGAACGGGGGGTTCGTGCACACAGC
CCAGCTTGGAGCGAACGACCTACACCGAACTGAGATACCTACAGCGTGAGCTATGAGAAAGCGCCACGCT
TCCCGAAGGGAGAAAGGCGGACAGGTATCCGGTAAGCGGCAGGGTCGGAACAGGAGAGCGCACGAGGGAG
CTTCCAGGGGGAAACGCCTGGTATCTTTATAGTCCTGTCGGGTTTCGCCACCTCTGACTTGAGCGTCGAT
TTTTGTGATGCTCGTCAGGGGGGCGGAGCCTATGGAAAAACGCCAGCAACGCGGCCTTTTTACGGTTCCT
GGCCTTTTGCTGGCCTTTTGCTCACATGTTCTTTCCTGCGTTATCCCCTGATTCTGTGGATAACCGTATT
ACCGCCTTTGAGTGAGCTGATACCGCTCGCCGCAGCCGAACGACCGAGCGCAGCGAGTCAGTGAGCGAGG
AAGCGGAAGAGCGCCCAATACGCAAACCGCCTCTCCCCGCGCGTTGGCCGATTCATTAATGCAGCGGATC
CAGACATGATAAGATACATTGATGAGTTTGGACAAACCACAACTAGAATGCAGTGAAAAAAATGCTTTAT
TTGTGAAATTTGTGATGCTATTGCTTTATTTGTAACCATTATAAGCTGCAATAAACAAGTTAGCTTTTTG
CAAAAGCCTAGGCCTCCAAAAAAGCCTCCTCACTACTTCTGGAATAGCTCAGAGGCCGAGGCGGCCTCGG
CCTCTGCATAAATAAAAAAAATTAGTCAGCCATGGGGCGGAGAATGGGCGGAACTGGGCGGAGTTAGGGG
CGGGATGGGCGGAGTTAGGGGCGGGACTATGGTTGCTGACTAATTGAGATGCGGATCCGCTGGCACGACA
GGTTTCCCGACTGGAAAGCGGGCAGTGAGCGCAACGCAATTAATGTGAGTTAGCTCACTCATTAGGCACC
CCAGGCTTTACACTTTATGCTTCCGGCTCGTATGTTGTGTGGAATTGTGAGCGGATAACAATTTCACACA
GGAAACAGCTATGACCATGATTACGCCAAGCTTGGGCTGCAGGTCGAGGGATCTCCATAAGAGAAGAGGG
ACAGCTATGACTGGGAGTAGTCAGGAGAGGAGGAAAAATCTGGCTAGTAAAACATGTAAGGAAAATTTTA
GGGATGTTAAAGAAAAAAATAACACAAAACAAAATAT
